>Addgene plasmid #27711 | cavin-3-HA | depositor full sequence | sequence record 13015 | Author sequence
GACGGATCGGGAGATCTCCCGATCCCCTATGGTGCACTCTCAGTACAATCTGCTCTGATGCCGCATAGTT
AAGCCAGTATCTGCTCCCTGCTTGTGTGTTGGAGGTCGCTGAGTAGTGCGCGAGCAAAATTTAAGCTACA
ACAAGGCAAGGCTTGACCGACAATTGCATGAAGAATCTGCTTAGGGTTAGGCGTTTTGCGCTGCTTCGCG
ATGTACGGGCCAGATATACGCGTTGACATTGATTATTGACTAGTTATTAATAGTAATCAATTACGGGGTC
ATTAGTTCATAGCCCATATATGGAGTTCCGCGTTACATAACTTACGGTAAATGGCCCGCCTGGCTGACCG
CCCAACGACCCCCGCCCATTGACGTCAATAATGACGTATGTTCCCATAGTAACGCCAATAGGGACTTTCC
ATTGACGTCAATGGGTGGAGTATTTACGGTAAACTGCCCACTTGGCAGTACATCAAGTGTATCATATGCC
AAGTACGCCCCCTATTGACGTCAATGACGGTAAATGGCCCGCCTGGCATTATGCCCAGTACATGACCTTA
TGGGACTTTCCTACTTGGCAGTACATCTACGTATTAGTCATCGCTATTACCATGGTGATGCGGTTTTGGC
AGTACATCAATGGGCGTGGATAGCGGTTTGACTCACGGGGATTTCCAAGTCTCCACCCCATTGACGTCAA
TGGGAGTTTGTTTTGGCACCAAAATCAACGGGACTTTCCAAAATGTCGTAACAACTCCGCCCCATTGACG
CAAATGGGCGGTAGGCGTGTACGGTGGGAGGTCTATATAAGCAGAGCTCTCTGGCTAACTAGAGAACCCA
CTGCTTACTGGCTTATCGAAATTAATACGACTCACTATAGGGAGACCCAAGCTGGCTAGCGTTTAAACTT
AAGCTTACAAGTTTGTACAAAAAAGTTGGCATGAGGGAGAGTGCGTTGGAGCCGGGGCCTGTGCCCGAGG
CGCCGGCGGGGGGTCCCGTGCACGCCGTGACGGTGGTGACCCTGCTGGAGAAGCTGGCCTCCATGCTGGA
GACTCTGCGGGAGCGGCAGGGAGGCCTGGCTCGAAGGCAGGGAGGCCTGGCAGGGTCCGTGCGCCGCATC
CAGAGCGGCCTGGGCGCTCTGAGTCGCAGCCACGACACCACCAGCAACACCTTGGCGCAGCTGCTGGCCA
AGGCGGAGCGCGTGAGCTCGCACGCCAACGCCGCCCAAGAGCGCGCGGTGCGCCGCGCAGCCCAGGTGCA
GCGGCTGGAGGCCAACCACGGGCTGCTGGTGGCGCGCGGGAAGCTCCACGTTCTGCTCTTCAAGGAGGAG
GGTGAAGTCCCAGCCAGCGCTTTCCAGAAGGCACCAGAGCCCTTGGGCCCGGCGGACCAGTCCGAGCTGG
GCCCAGAGCAGCTGGAGGCCGAAGTTGGAGAGAGCTCGGACGAGGAGCCGGTGGAGTCCAGGGCCCAGCG
GCTGCGGCGCACCGGATTGCAGAAGGTACAGAGCCTCCGAAGGGCCCTTTCGGGCCGGAAAGGCCCTGCA
GCGCCACCGCCCACCCCGGTCAAGCCGCCTCGCCTTGGGCCTGGCCGGAGCGCTGAAGCCCAGCCGGAAG
CCCAGCCTGCGCTGGAGCCCACGCTGGAGCCAGAGCCTCCGCAGGACACCGAGGAAGATCCCGGGAGACC
TGGGGCTGCCGAAGAAGCTCTGCTCCAAATGGAGAGTGTAGCCTGCCCAACTTTCTTGTACAAAGTGGTA
CCGGCCTACCCATACGACGTCCCAGACTACGCTTAAGATCCACTAGTCCAGTGTGGTGGAATTCTGCAGA
TATCCAGCACAGTGGCGGCCGCTCGAGTCTAGAGGGCCCGTTTAAACCCGCTGATCAGCCTCGACTGTGC
CTTCTAGTTGCCAGCCATCTGTTGTTTGCCCCTCCCCCGTGCCTTCCTTGACCCTGGAAGGTGCCACTCC
CACTGTCCTTTCCTAATAAAATGAGGAAATTGCATCGCATTGTCTGAGTAGGTGTCATTCTATTCTGGGG
GGTGGGGTGGGGCAGGACAGCAAGGGGGAGGATTGGGAAGACAATAGCAGGCATGCTGGGGATGCGGTGG
GCTCTATGGCTTCTGAGGCGGAAAGAACCAGCTGGGGCTCTAGGGGGTATCCCC
[124 nt withheld, positions 2155-2278]
C
[91 nt withheld, positions 2280-2370]
A
[49 nt withheld, positions 2372-2420]
CCTTTGACGTTGGAGTCCACGTTCTTT
[37 nt withheld, positions 2448-2484]
ACCCTATCTCGGTCTATTCTTTTGATTTATAAGGGATTTTGCCGATTTCGGCCTATTGGTTAAAAAATGA
GCTGATTTAACAAAAATTTAACGCGAATTAATTCTGTGGAATGTGTGTCAGTTAGGGTGTGGAAAGTCCC
CAGGCTCCCCAGCAGGCAGAAGTATGCAAAGCATGCATCTCAATTAGTCAGCAACCAGGTGTGGAAAGTC
CCCAGGCTCCCCAGCAGGCAGAAGTATGCAAAGCATGCATCTCAATTAGTCAGCAACCATAGTCCCGCCC
CTAACTCCGCCCATCCCGCCCCTAACTCCGCCCAGTTCCGCCCATTCTCCGCCCCATGGCTGACTAATTT
TTTTTATTTATGCAGAGGCCGAGGCCGCCTCTGCCTCTGAGCTATTCCAGAAGTAGTGAGGAGGCTTTTT
TGGAGGCCTAGGCTTTTGCAAAAAGCTCCCGGGAGCTTGTATATCCATTTTCGGATCTGATCAAGAGACA
GGATGAGGATCGTTTCGCATGATTGAACAAGATGGATTGCACGCAGGTTCTCCGGCCGCTTGGGTGGAGA
GGCTATTCGGCTATGACTGGGCACAACAGACAATCGGCTGCTCTGATGCCGCCGTGTTCCGGCTGTCAGC
GCAGGGGCGCCCGGTTCTTTTTGTCAAGACCGACCTGTCCGGTGCCCTGAATGAACTGCAGGACGAGGCA
GCGCGGCTATCGTGGCTGGCCACGACGGGCGTTCCTTGCGCAGCTGTGCTCGACGTTGTCACTGAAGCGG
GAAGGGACTGGCTGCTATTGGGCGAAGTGCCGGGGCAGGATCTCCTGTCATCTCACCTTGCTCCTGCCGA
GAAAGTATCCATCATGGCTGATGCAATGCGGCGGCTGCATACGCTTGATCCGGCTACCTGCCCATTCGAC
CACCAAGCGAAACATCGCATCGAGCGAGCACGTACTCGGATGGAAGCCGGTCTTGTCGATCAGGATGATC
TGGACGAAGAGCATCAGGGGCTCGCGCCAGCCGAACTGTTCGCCAGGCTCAAGGCGCGCATGCCCGACGG
CGAGGATCTCGTCGTGACCCATGGCGATGCCTGCTTGCCGAATATCATGGTGGAAAATGGCCGCTTTTCT
GGATTCATCGACTGTGGCCGGCTGGGTGTGGCGGACCGCTATCAGGACATAGCGTTGGCTACCCGTGATA
TTGCTGAAGAGCTTGGCGGCGAATGGGCTGACCGCTTCCTCGTGCTTTACGGTATCGCCGCTCCCGATTC
GCAGCGCATCGCCTTCTATCGCCTTCTTGACGAGTTCTTCTGAGCGGGACTCTGGGGTTCGAAATGACCG
ACCAAGCGACGCCCAACCTGCCATCACGAGATTTCGATTCCACCGCCGCCTTCTATGAAAGGTTGGGCTT
CGGAATCGTTTTCCGGGACGCCGGCTGGATGATCCTCCAGCGCGGGGATCTCATGCTGGAGTTCTTCGCC
CACCCCAACTTGTTTATTGCAGCTTATAATGGTTACAAATAAAGCAATAGCATCACAAATTTCACAAATA
AAGCATTTTTTTCACTGCATTCTAGTTGTGGTTTGTCCAAACTCATCAATGTATCTTATCATGTCTGTAT
ACCGTCGACCTCTAGCTAGAGCTTGGCGTAATCATGGTCATAGCTGTTTCCTGTGTGAAATTGTTATCCG
CTCACAATTCCACACAACATACGAGCCGGAAGCATAAAGTGTAAAGCCTGGGGTGCCTAATGAGTGAGCT
AACTCACATTAATTGCGTTGCGCTCACTGCCCGCTTTCCAGTCGGGAAACCTGTCGTGCCAGCTGCATTA
ATGAATCGGCCAACGCGCGGGGAGAGGCGGTTTGCGTATTGGGCGCTCTTCCGCTTCCTCGCTCACTGAC
TCGCTGCGCTCGGTCGTTCGGCTGCGGCGAGCGGTATCAGCTCACTCAAAGGCGGTAATACGGTTATCCA
CAGAATCAGGGGATAACGCAGGAAAGAACATGTGAGCAAAAGGCCAGCAAAAGGCCAGGAACCGTAAAAA
GGCCGCGTTGCTGGCGTTTTTCCATAGGCTCCGCCCCCCTGACGAGCATCACAAAAATCGACGCTCAAGT
CAGAGGTGGCGAAACCCGACAGGACTATAAAGATACCAGGCGTTTCCCCCTGGAAGCTCCCTCGTGCGCT
CTCCTGTTCCGACCCTGCCGCTTACCGGATACCTGTCCGCCTTTCTCCCTTCGGGAAGCGTGGCGCTTTC
TCATAGCTCACGCTGTAGGTATCTCAGTTCGGTGTAGGTCGTTCGCTCCAAGCTGGGCTGTGTGCACGAA
CCCCCCGTTCAGCCCGACCGCTGCGCCTTATCCGGTAACTATCGTCTTGAGTCCAACCCGGTAAGACACG
ACTTATCGCCACTGGCAGCAGCCACTGGTAACAGGATTAGCAGAGCGAGGTATGTAGGCGGTGCTACAGA
GTTCTTGAAGTGGTGGCCTAACTACGGCTACACTAGAAGAACAGTATTTGGTATCTGCGCTCTGCTGAAG
CCAGTTACCTTCGGAAAAAGAGTTGGTAGCTCTTGATCCGGCAAACAAACCACCGCTGGTAGCGGTTTTT
TTGTTTGCAAGCAGCAGATTACGCGCAGAAAAAAAGGATCTCAAGAAGATCCTTTGATCTTTTCTACGGG
GTCTGACGCTCAGTGGAACGAAAACTCACGTTAAGGGATTTTGGTCATGAGATTATCAAAAAGGATCTTC
ACCTAGATCCTTTTAAATTAAAAATGAAGTTTTAAATCAATCTAAAGTATATATGAGTAAACTTGGTCTG
ACAGTTACCAATGCTTAATCAGTGAGGCACCTATCTCAGCGATCTGTCTATTTCGTTCATCCATAGTTGC
CTGACTCCCCGTCGTGTAGATAACTACGATACGGGAGGGCTTACCATCTGGCCCCAGTGCTGCAATGATA
CCGCGAGACCCACGCTCACCGGCTCCAGATTTATCAGCAATAAACCAGCCAGCCGGAAGGGCCGAGCGCA
GAAGTGGTCCTGCAACTTTATCCGCCTCCATCCAGTCTATTAATTGTTGCCGGGAAGCTAGAGTAAGTAG
TTCGCCAGTTAATAGTTTGCGCAACGTTGTTGCCATTGCTACAGGCATCGTGGTGTCACGCTCGTCGTTT
GGTATGGCTTCATTCAGCTCCGGTTCCCAACGATCAAGGCGAGTTACATGATCCCCCATGTTGTGCAAAA
AAGCGGTTAGCTCCTTCGGTCCTCCGATCGTTGTCAGAAGTAAGTTGGCCGCAGTGTTATCACTCATGGT
TATGGCAGCACTGCATAATTCTCTTACTGTCATGCCATCCGTAAGATGCTTTTCTGTGACTGGTGAGTAC
TCAACCAAGTCATTCTGAGAATAGTGTATGCGGCGACCGAGTTGCTCTTGCCCGGCGTCAATACGGGATA
ATACCGCGCCACATAGCAGAACTTTAAAAGTGCTCATCATTGGAAAACGTTCTTCGGGGCGAAAACTCTC
AAGGATCTTACCGCTGTTGAGATCCAGTTCGATGTAACCCACTCGTGCACCCAACTGATCTTCAGCATCT
TTTACTTTCACCAGCGTTTCTGGGTGAGCAAAAACAGGAAGGCAAAATGCCGCAAAAAAGGGAATAAGGG
CGACACGGAAATGTTGAATACTCATACTCTTCCTTTTTCAATATTATTGAAGCATTTATCAGGGTTATTG
TCTCATGAGCGGATACATATTTGAATGTATTTAGAAAAATAAACAAATAGGGGTTCCGCGCACATTTCCC
CGAAAAGTGCCACCTGACGTC
Features (pLannotate 1.2.2; 22 found; start..end, strand, type, name):
     28..80      -  misc_feature   bom (fragment): basis of mobility region from pBR322
    235..614     +  enhancer       CMV enhancer: human cytomegalovirus immediate early enhancer
    615..818     +  promoter       CMV promoter: human cytomegalovirus (CMV) immediate early promoter
    814..847     +  LTR            5' LTR (truncated) (fragment): truncated 5' long terminal repeat (LTR) from HIV-1
    863..881     +  promoter       T7 promoter: promoter for bacteriophage T7 RNA polymerase
    918..935     +  protein_bind   attB1 (fragment): mutant version of attB; core recombination site for the Gateway® BP reaction BP Clonase™
    941..1723    +  CDS            CAVIN3: CAVN3_HUMAN - Also known as PRKCDBP, SRBC. Experimental evidence at protein level: Swiss-Prot protein existence level 1. Regulates the traffic and/or budding of caveolae (PubMed:19262564). Plays a role in caveola formation in a tissue- specific manner. Required for the formation of caveolae in smooth muscle but not in the lung and heart endothelial cells. Regulates the equilibrium between cell surface-associated and cell surface- dissociated caveolae by promoting the rapid release of caveolae from the cell surface. Plays a role in the regulation of the circadian clock. Modulates the period len
   1726..1749    -  protein_bind   attB2: mutant version of attB; recombination site for the Gateway® BP reaction BP Clonase™
   1885..2109    +  polyA_signal   bGH poly(A) signal: bovine growth hormone polyadenylation signal
   2113..2134    +  promoter       SV40 promoter (fragment): SV40 enhancer and early promoter
   2155..2583    +  rep_origin     f1 ori (sequence partly withheld): f1 bacteriophage origin of replication; arrow indicates direction of (+) strand synthesis
   2597..2926    +  promoter       SV40 promoter: SV40 enhancer and early promoter
   2993..3784    +  CDS            neo: KKA2_KLEPN - Also known as kan, nptII. Experimental evidence at protein level: Swiss-Prot protein existence level 1. Resistance to kanamycin, neomycin, paromomycin, ribostamycin, butirosin and gentamicin B. From Klebsiella pneumoniae.
   3808..3966    +  CDS            ble (fragment): BLE_KLEPN - Experimental evidence at protein level: Swiss-Prot protein existence level 1. Binding protein with a strong affinity to the bleomycin family of antibiotics. Binds to CL990; an antimitotic-antibiotic compound. From Klebsiella pneumoniae.
   3961..4082    +  polyA_signal   SV40 poly(A) signal: SV40 polyadenylation signal
   4155..4171    -  protein_bind   lac operator: The lac repressor binds to the lac operator to inhibit transcription in E. coli. This inhibition can be relieved by adding lactose or isopropyl-β-D-thiogalactopyranoside (IPTG). lac repressor encoded by lacI
   4179..4209    -  promoter       lac promoter: promoter for the E. coli lac operon
   4224..4245    -  protein_bind   CAP binding site: CAP binding activates transcription in the presence of cAMP. E. coli catabolite activator protein
   4258..4350    -  CDS            lacI (fragment): lac repressor; lacI; The lac repressor binds to the lac operator to inhibit transcription in E. coli. This inhibition can be relieved by adding lactose or isopropyl-β-D-thiogalactopyranoside (IPTG).
   4533..5118    -  rep_origin     ori: high-copy-number ColE1/pMB1/pBR322/pUC origin of replication
   5289..6149    -  CDS            AmpR: β-lactamase; bla; confers resistance to ampicillin, carbenicillin, and related antibiotics
   6150..6254    -  promoter       AmpR promoter: bla
