[The description below was written by a language model from this plasmid's Addgene catalogue record and pLannotate feature annotations shown in this document.]
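Description:
cavin-3-HA is a mammalian expression plasmid built on pHA-N-DEST, a laboratory-made Gateway destination vector, and carries the human cavin-3 coding sequence (also known as SRBC or PRKCDBP; gene symbol CAVIN3). The 783 bp open reading frame, which came from an ORFeome library clone, was transferred by Gateway recombination, so it is flanked by the residual attB1 and attB2 sites. It sits downstream of the human cytomegalovirus immediate-early enhancer and promoter and upstream of the bovine growth hormone polyadenylation signal. A T7 promoter lies between the CMV promoter and the insert. The record states that the backbone supplies an HA epitope tag at the C terminus of the protein. The automated feature table does not annotate this tag separately, but it would lie in the unannotated stretch between attB2 and the poly(A) signal. The insert encodes an R8P substitution, which the depositor notes is a known natural variant of cavin-3 rather than an engineered mutation.

In bacteria the roughly 6.3 kb plasmid is maintained at high copy number through a ColE1/pUC-type origin and selected with ampicillin via the β-lactamase gene. An f1 origin is also present. For mammalian cells, an SV40 early promoter drives a neomycin phosphotransferase cassette ending in an SV40 poly(A) signal, which allows G418 selection of stable transfectants. Several short annotated fragments (HIV-1 LTR, ble, lacI, bom) appear to be backbone remnants or chance matches rather than functional parts. Cavin-3 regulates the trafficking and budding of caveolae, and the construct was deposited with a study of the stepwise assembly of caveolin and cavin complexes. There, an HA-tagged protein would allow detection or immunoprecipitation of cavin-3 in transfected cells.
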