Addgene plasmid #27711: cavin-3-HA
Depositing lab: Ari Helenius. Publication: Biogenesis of caveolae: stepwise assembly of large caveolin and cavin complexes. Hayer A, Stoeber M, Bissig C, Helenius A. Traffic. 2010 Mar . 11(3):361-82. 10.1111/j.1600-0854.2009.01023.x PubMed 20070607.
Backbone
  Vector backbone: pHA-N-DEST
  Backbone manufacturer: Helenius lab
  Backbone size w/o insert (bp): 5502
  Vector type: Mammalian Expression
  Selectable markers: Neomycin (select with G418)
Growth in bacteria
  Bacterial resistance: Ampicillin, 100 μg/mL
  Growth temperature: 37°C
  Growth strain: DH5alpha
  Copy number: High Copy
Gene/Insert
  Gene/Insert name: cavin-3 (alt names: SRBC; PRKCDBP)
  Species: H. sapiens (human)
  Insert size (bp): 783
  Mutation: R8P
  GenBank ID: NM_145040
  Entrez Gene: CAVIN3 (a.k.a. HSRBC, PRKCDBP, SRBC, cavin-3)
  Tag / fusion protein: HA (C terminal on backbone)
  Cloning method: Gateway Cloning; 5′ cloning site attL1/attR1 (destroyed during cloning); 3′ cloning site attL2/attR2 (destroyed during cloning)
  Sequencing primers: 5′ CMV Forward; 3′ BGH reverse
Terms and licenses: Academic/Nonprofit Terms; Industry Terms: Not Available to Industry
Depositor comments: The mutation R8P is a known natural variant of cavin-3 (http://www.uniprot.org/uniprot/Q969G5) The cavin-3 cDNA used in this plasmid originated from the ORFeome library.
How to cite: cavin-3-HA was a gift from Ari Helenius (Addgene plasmid # 27711 ; http://n2t.net/addgene:27711 ; RRID:Addgene_27711)
