>Addgene plasmid #27711 | cavin-3-HA | addgene partial sequence | sequence record 36251 | SV40pA-R 5'-GAAATTTGTGATGCTATTGC-3'
GTTGGGGTGGGCGAAGACTCCAGCATGAGATCCCCGCGCTGGAGGATCATCCAGCCGGCGTCCCGGAAAA
CGATTCCGAAGCCCAACCTTTCATAGAAGGCGGCGGTGGAATCGAAATCTCGTGATGGCAGGTTGGGCGT
CGCTTGGTCGGTCATTTCGAACCCCAGAGTCCCGCTCAGAAGAACTCGTCAAGAAGGCGATAGAAGGCGA
TGCGCTGCGAATCGGGAGCGGCGATACCGTAAAGCACGAGGAAGCGGTCAGCCCATTCGCCGCCAAGCTC
TTCAGCAATATCACGGGTAGCCAACGCTATGTCCTGATAGCGGTCCGCCACACCCAGCCGGCCACAGTCG
ATGAATCCAGAAAAGCGGCCATTTTCCACCATGATATTCGGCAAGCAGGCATCGCCATGGGTCACGACGA
GATCCTCGCCGTCGGGCATGCGCGCCTTGAGCCTGGCGAACAGTTCGGCTGGCGCGAGCCCCTGATGCTC
TTCGTCCAGATCATCCTGATCGACAAGACCGGCTTCCATCCGAGTACGTGCTCGCTCGATGCGATGTTTC
GCTTGGTGGTCGAATGGGCAGGTAGCCGGATCAAGCGTATGCAGCCGCCGCATTGCATCAGCCATGATGG
ATACTTTCTCGGCAGGAGCAAGGTGAGATGACAGGAGATCCTGCCCCGGCACTTCGCCCAATAGCAGCCA
GTCCCTTCCCGCTTCAGTGACAACGTCGAGCACAGCTGCGCAAGGAACGCCCGTCGTGGCCAGCCACGAT
AGCCGCGCTGCCTCGTCCTGCAGTTCATTCAGGGCACCGGACAGGTCGGTCTTGACAAAAAGAACCGGGC
GCCCCTGCGCTGACAGCCGGAACACGGCGGCATCAGAGCAGCCGATTGTCTGTTGTGCCCAGTCATAGCC
GAATAGCCTCTCCACCCAAGCGGCCGGAGAACCTGCGTGCA
