>Addgene plasmid #27711 | cavin-3-HA | addgene partial sequence | sequence record 37633 | CMV-F 5'-CGCAAATGGGCGGTAGGCGTG-3'
GGCTACTGAGAACCCACTGCTTACTGGCTTATCGAAATTAATACGACTCACTATAGGGAGACCCAAGCTG
GCTAGCGTTTAAACTTAAGCTTACAAGTTTGTACAAAAAAGTTGGCATGAGGGAGAGTGCGTTGGAGCCG
GGGCCTGTGCCCGAGGCGCCGGCGGGGGGTCCCGTGCACGCCGTGACGGTGGTGACCCTGCTGGAGAAGC
TGGCCTCCATGCTGGAGACTCTGCGGGAGCGGCAGGGAGGCCTGGCTCGAAGGCAGGGAGGCCTGGCAGG
GTCCGTGCGCCGCATCCAGAGCGGCCTGGGCGCTCTGAGTCGCAGCCACGACACCACCAGCAACACCTTG
GCGCAGCTGCTGGCCAAGGCGGAGCGCGTGAGCTCGCACGCCAACGCCGCCCAAGAGCGCGCGGTGCGCC
GCGCAGCCCAGGTGCAGCGGCTGGAGGCCAACCACGGGCTGCTGGTGGCGCGCGGGAAGCTCCACGTTCT
GCTCTTCAAGGAGGAGGGTGAAGTCCCAGCCAGCGCTTTCCAGAAGGCACCAGAGCCCTTGGGCCCGGCG
GACCAGTCCGAGCTGGGCCCAGAGCAGCTGGAGGCCGAAGTTGGAGAGAGCTCGGACGAGGAGCCGGTGG
AGTCCAGGGCCCAGCGGCTGCGGCGCACCGGATTGCAGAAGGTACAGAGCCTCCGAAGGGCCCTTTCGGG
CCGGAAAGGCCCTGCAGCGCCACCGCCCACCCCGGTCAAGCCGCCTCGCCTTGGGCCTGGCCGGAGCGCT
GAAGCCCAGCCGGAAGCCCAGCCTGCGCTGGAGCCCACGCTGGAGCCAGAGCCTCCGCAGGACACCGAGG
AAGATCCCGGGAGACCTGGGGCTGCCGAAGAAGCTCTGCTCCAAATGGAGAGTGTAGCCTGCCCAACTTT
CTTGTACAAAGTGGTACCGGCCTACCCATACA
