>Addgene plasmid #27711 | cavin-3-HA | addgene partial sequence | sequence record 38300 | BGH-Rev 5'-TAGAAGGCACAGTCGAGG-3'
GCGGCCGCCACTGNTGCTGGATATCTGCAGAATTCCACCACACTGGACTAGTGGATCTTAAGCGTAGTCT
GGGACGTCGTATGGGTAGGCCGGTACCACTTTGTACAAGAAAGTTGGGCAGGCTACACTCTCCATTTGGA
GCAGAGCTTCTTCGGCAGCCCCAGGTCTCCCGGGATCTTCCTCGGTGTCCTGCGGAGGCTCTGGCTCCAG
CGTGGGCTCCAGCGCAGGCTGGGCTTCCGGCTGGGCTTCAGCGCTCCGGCCAGGCCCAAGGCGAGGCGGC
TTGACCGGGGTGGGCGGTGGCGCTGCAGGGCCTTTCCGGCCCGAAAGGGCCCTTCGGAGGCTCTGTACCT
TCTGCAATCCGGTGCGCCGCAGCCGCTGGGCCCTGGACTCCACCGGCTCCTCGTCCGAGCTCTCTCCAAC
TTCGGCCTCCAGCTGCTCTGGGCCCAGCTCGGACTGGTCCGCCGGGCCCAAGGGCTCTGGTGCCTTCTGG
AAAGCGCTGGCTGGGACTTCACCCTCCTCCTTGAAGAGCAGAACGTGGAGCTTCCCGCGCGCCACCAGCA
GCCCGTGGTTGGCCTCCAGCCGCTGCACCTGGGCTGCGCGGCGCACCGCGCGCTCTTGGGCGGCGTTGGC
GTGCGAGCTCACGCGCTCCGCCTTGGCCAGCAGCTGCGCCAAGGTGTTGCTGGTGGTGTCGTGGCTGCGA
CTCAGAGCGCCCAGGCCGCTCTGGATGCGGCGCACGGACCCTGCCAGGCCTCCCTGCCTTCGAGCCAGGC
CTCCCTGCCGCTCCCGCAGAGTCTCCAGCATGGAGGCCAGCTTCTCCAGCANGGTCACCACCGTCACGGC
GTGCACGGGACCCCCCGCCGGCGCCTCGGGCACANGCCCC
